>Addgene plasmid #38812 | RGS2 | depositor partial sequence | sequence record 48869 | RGS2 sequence 520 bps
ATGCACCATCATCATCATCATTCTTCTGGTGTAGATCTGGGTACCGAGAACCTGTACTTCCAATCCATGA
AGCCTTCTCCTGAGGAAGCACAGCTGTGGTCAGAAGCATTTGACGAGCTGCTAGCCAGCAAATATGGTCT
TGCTGCATTCAGGGCTTTTTTAAAGTCGGAATTCTGTGAAGAAAATATTGAATTCTGGCTGGCCTGTGAA
GACTTCAAAAAAACCAAATCACCCCAAAAGCTGTCCTCAAAAGCAAGGAAAATATATACTGACTTCATAG
AAAAGGAAGCTCCAAAAGAGATAAACATAGATTTTCAAACCAAAACTCTGATTGCCCAGAATATACAAGA
AGCTACAAGTGGCTGCTTTACAACTGCCCAGAAAAGGGTATACAGCTTGATGGAGAACAACTCTTATCCT
CGTTTCTTGGAGTCAGAATTCTACCAGGACTTGTGTAAAAAGCCACAAATCACCACAGAGCCTCATGCTA
CATGACAGTAAAGGTGGATACGGATCCGAA
