>Addgene plasmid #38812 | RGS2 | addgene partial sequence | sequence record 50265 | T7 5'-TAATACGACTCACTATAGGG-3'
CCTCTGAAATATTTTGTTTACTTTAAGAAGGAGATATACATATGCACCATCATCATCATCATTCTTCTGG
TGTAGATCTGGGTACCGAGAACCTGTACTTCCAATCCATGAAGCCTTCTCCTGAGGAAGCACAGCTGTGG
TCAGAAGCATTTGACGAGCTGCTAGCCAGCAAATATGGTCTTGCTGCATTCAGGGCTTTTTTAAAGTCGG
AATTCTGTGAAGAAAATATTGAATTCTGGCTGGCCTGTGAAGACTTCAAAAAAACCAAATCACCCCAAAA
GCTGTCCTCAAAAGCAAGGAAAATATATACTGACTTCATAGAAAAGGAAGCTCCAAAAGAGATAAACATA
GATTTTCAAACCAAAACTCTGATTGCCCAGAATATACAAGAAGCTACAAGTGGCTGCTTTACAACTGCCC
AGAAAAGGGTATACAGCTTGATGGAGAACAACTCTTATCCTCGTTTCTTGGAGTCAGAATTCTACCAGGA
CTTGTGTAAAAAGCCACAAATCACCACAGAGCCTCATGCTACT
