[The description below was written by a language model from this plasmid's Addgene catalogue record.]
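Description:
RGS2 is a bacterial expression plasmid built on the pNIC28-Bsa4 backbone from the SGC, a vector designed for ligation-independent cloning of protein-coding fragments destined for recombinant production in E. coli. It is maintained under kanamycin selection and is recorded as low copy. The record does not list the origin of replication or name the promoter. However, the sequencing primers given are T7 forward and T7 terminator, which indicates that the insert sits between T7 promoter and terminator sequences, as expected for a T7 polymerase-driven expression system.

The insert is a roughly 520 bp fragment of human RGS2 (regulator of G-protein signalling 2, also known as GOS8). RGS proteins accelerate the GTPase activity of G-protein alpha subunits and so shorten G-protein signalling. The catalogue entry warns that the construct may not carry the full open reading frame, which suggests a truncated or domain-level construct chosen for crystallisation, though the exact residue boundaries are not given. An alternative name for the insert refers to a Protein Data Bank entry, linking the construct to a solved structure.

The coding sequence is fused at its N terminus to a His tag followed by a TEV protease recognition site. This arrangement allows the protein to be captured by immobilised metal affinity chromatography, after which the tag can be cleaved off to leave near-native protein. The stated purpose is bacterial expression for structure determination, and the same purified material would also be suitable for biochemical or biophysical studies of RGS2. No feature table was supplied, so element positions and any additional backbone features cannot be described here.
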