Addgene plasmid #38812: RGS2
Purpose: Bacterial expression for structure determination; may not be full ORF
Depositing lab: Nicola Burgess-Brown. Depositing organization: University of Oxford.
Backbone
  Vector backbone: pNIC28-Bsa4
  Backbone manufacturer: SGC
  Vector type: Bacterial Expression
Growth in bacteria
  Bacterial resistance: Kanamycin, 50 μg/mL
  Growth temperature: 37°C
  Growth strain: Mach1
  Copy number: Low Copy
Gene/Insert
  Gene/Insert name: RGS2 (alt names: regulator of G-protein signalling 2, 24kDa; PDB:2AF0)
  Species: H. sapiens (human)
  Insert size (bp): 520
  Entrez Gene: Rgs2 (a.k.a. GOS8)
  Tag / fusion protein: His Tev (N terminal on insert)
  Cloning method: Ligation Independent Cloning
  Sequencing primers: 5′ T7; 3′ T7-term
Terms and licenses: Academic/Nonprofit Terms; Industry Terms: Not Available to Industry
How to cite: RGS2 was a gift from Nicola Burgess-Brown (Addgene plasmid # 38812 ; http://n2t.net/addgene:38812 ; RRID:Addgene_38812)
